>Addgene plasmid #38838 | ACADVL | depositor partial sequence | sequence record 48895 | ACADVL sequence 1849 bps
ATGCACCATCATCATCATCATTCTTCTGGTGTAGATCTGGGTACCGAGAACCTGTACTTCCAATCCATGT
CCTTTGCTGTGGGAATGTTCAAAGGCCAGCTCACCACAGATCAGGTGTTCCCATACCCGTCCGTGCTCAA
CGAAGAGCAGACACAGTTTCTTAAAGAGCTGGTGGAGCCTGTGTCCCGTTTCTTCGAGGAAGTGAACGAT
CCCGCCAAGAATGACGCTCTGGAGATGGTGGAGGAGACCACTTGGCAGGGCCTCAAGGAGCTGGGGGCCT
TTGGTCTGCAAGTGCCCAGTGAGCTGGGTGGTGTGGGCCTTTGCAACACCCAGTACGCCCGTTTGGTGGA
GATCGTGGGCATGCATGACCTTGGCGTGGGCATTACCCTGGGGGCCCATCAGAGCATCGGTTTCAAAGGC
ATCCTGCTCTTTGGCACAAAGGCCCAGAAAGAAAAATACCTCCCCAAGCTGGCATCTGGGGAGACTGTGG
CCGCTTTCTGTCTAACCGAGCCCTCAAGCGGGTCAGATGCAGCCTCCATCCGAACCTCTGCTGTGCCCAG
CCCCTGTGGAAAATACTATACCCTCAATGGAAGCAAGCTTTGGATCAGTAATGGGGGCCTAGCAGACATC
TTCACGGTCTTTGCCAAGACACCAGTTACAGATCCAGCCACAGGAGCCGTGAAGGAGAAGATCACAGCTT
TTGTGGTGGAGAGGGGCTTCGGGGGCATTACCCATGGGCCCCCTGAGAAGAAGATGGGCATCAAGGCTTC
AAACACAGCAGAGGTGTTCTTTGATGGAGTACGGGTGCCATCGGAGAACGTGCTGGGTGAGGTTGGGAGT
GGCTTCAAGGTTGCCATGCACATCCTCAACAATGGAAGGTTTGGCATGGCTGCGGCCCTGGCAGGTACCA
TGAGAGGCATCATTGCTAAGGCGGTAGATCATGCCACTAATCGTACCCAGTTTGGGGAGAAAATTCACAA
CTTTGGGCTGATCCAGGAGAAGCTGGCACGGATGGTTATGCTGCAGTATGTAACTGAGTCCATGGCTTAC
ATGGTGAGTGCTAACATGGACCAGGGAGCCACGGACTTCCAGATAGAGGCCGCCATCAGCAAAATCTTTG
GCTCGGAGGCAGCCTGGAAGGTGACAGATGAATGCATCCAAATCATGGGGGGTATGGGCTTCATGAAGGA
ACCTGGAGTAGAGCGTGTGCTCCGAGATCTTCGCATCTTCCGGATCTTTGAGGGGACAAATGACATTCTT
CGGCTGTTTGTGGCTCTGCAGGGCTGTATGGACAAAGGAAAGGAGCTCTCTGGGCTTGGCAGTGCTCTAA
AGAATCCCTTTGGGAATGCTGGCCTCCTGCTAGGAGAGGCAGGCAAACAGCTGAGGCGGCGGGCAGGGCT
GGGCAGCGGCCTGAGTCTCAGCGGACTTGTCCACCCGGAGTTGAGTCGGAGTGGCGAGCTGGCAGTACGG
GCTCTGGAGCAGTTTGCCACTGTGGTGGAGGCCAAGCTGATAAAACACAAGAAGGGGATTGTCAATGAAC
AGTTTCTGCTGCAGCGGCTGGCAGACGGGGCCATCGACCTCTATGCCATGGTGGTGGTTCTCTCGAGGGC
CTCAAGATCCCTGAGTGAGGGCCACCCCACGGCCCAGCATGAGAAAATGCTCTGTGACACCTGGTGTATC
GAGGCTGCAGCTCGGATCCGAGAGGGCATGGCCGCCCTGCAGTCTGACCCCTGGCAGCAAGAGCTCTACC
GCAACTTCAAAAGCATCTCCAAGGCCTTGGTGGAGCGGGGTGGTGTGGTCACCAGCAACCCACTTGGCTT
CTAACAGTAAAGGTGGATACGGATCCGAA
