>Addgene plasmid #38838 | ACADVL | addgene partial sequence | sequence record 50326 | T7 5'-TAATACGACTCACTATAGGG-3'
ATTTTGTTTAACTTTAAGAAGGAGATATACATATGCACCATCATCATCATCATTCTTCTGGTGTAGATCT
GGGTACCGAGAACCTGTACTTCCAATCCATGTCCTTTGCTGTGGGAATGTTCAAAGGCCAGCTCACCACA
GATCAGGTGTTCCCATACCCGTCCGTGCTCAACGAAGAGCAGACACAGTTTCTTAAAGAGCTGGTGGAGC
CTGTGTCCCGTTTCTTCGAGGAAGTGAACGATCCCGCCAAGAATGACGCTCTGGAGATGGTGGAGGAGAC
CACTTGGCAGGGCCTCAAGGAGCTGGGGGCCTTTGGTCTGCAAGTGCCCAGTGAGCTGGGTGGTGTGGGC
CTTTGCAACACCCAGTACGCCCGTTTGGTGGAGATCGTGGGCATGCATGACCTTGGCGTGGGCATTACCC
TGGGGGCCCATCAGAGCATCGGTTTCAAAGGCATCCTGCTCTTTGGCACAAAGGCCCAGAAAGAAAAATA
CCTCCCCAAGCTGGCATCTGGGGAGACTGTGGCCGCTTTCTGTCTAACCGAGCCCTCAAGCGGGTCAGAT
GCAGCCTCCATCCGAACCTCTGCTGTGCCCAGCCCCTGTGGAAAATACTATACCCTCAATGGAAGCAAGC
TTTGGATCAGTAATGGGGGCCTAGCAGACATCTTCACGGTCTTTGCCAAGACACCAGTTACAGATCCAGC
CACAGGAGCCGTGAAGGAGAAGATCACAGCTTTTGTGGTGGAGAGGGGCTTCGGGGGCATTACCCATGGG
CCCCCTGAGAAGAAGATGGGCATCAAGGCTTCAAACACAGCAGAGGTGTTCTTTGATGGAGTACGGT
