[The description below was written by a language model from this plasmid's Addgene catalogue record.]
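Description:
ACADVL is a bacterial expression plasmid built on the pNIC28-Bsa4 backbone from the SGC, carrying a human ACADVL insert of about 1.85 kb that encodes very long-chain acyl-Coenzyme A dehydrogenase. It is selected with kanamycin and is recorded as low copy. The origin of replication is not stated, and no feature table accompanies the entry, so the detailed layout of the vector cannot be confirmed from the record.

The coding sequence was introduced by ligation-independent cloning and is fused at its N terminus to a His tag followed by a TEV protease site. This arrangement allows the recombinant protein to be captured by immobilised metal affinity chromatography, after which the tag can be cleaved off to leave near-native protein. The promoter is not named explicitly, but the listed sequencing primers are T7 and T7-term. This suggests the insert sits between a T7 promoter and T7 terminator, as is usual for vectors where expression depends on a host supplying T7 RNA polymerase. The listed strain, Mach1, is a cloning strain used for propagation rather than for expression.

The stated purpose is production of protein in bacteria for structure determination, and the insert is linked in the record to a deposited crystal structure. The record cautions that the insert may not be the full open reading frame. This fits structural genomics practice, where truncated constructs are often chosen for their solubility and ability to crystallise, so users needing the complete protein should check the construct boundaries.
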