Addgene plasmid #38838: ACADVL
Purpose: Bacterial expression for structure determination; may not be full ORF
Depositing lab: Nicola Burgess-Brown. Depositing organization: University of Oxford.
Backbone
  Vector backbone: pNIC28-Bsa4
  Backbone manufacturer: SGC
  Vector type: Bacterial Expression
Growth in bacteria
  Bacterial resistance: Kanamycin, 50 μg/mL
  Growth temperature: 37°C
  Growth strain: Mach1
  Copy number: Low Copy
Gene/Insert
  Gene/Insert name: ACADVL (alt names: acyl-Coenzyme A dehydrogenase, very long chain; PDB:2UXW)
  Species: H. sapiens (human)
  Insert size (bp): 1849
  Entrez Gene: ACADVL (a.k.a. BOS_18665)
  Tag / fusion protein: His Tev (N terminal on insert)
  Cloning method: Ligation Independent Cloning
  Sequencing primers: 5′ T7; 3′ T7-term
Terms and licenses: Academic/Nonprofit Terms; Industry Terms: Not Available to Industry
How to cite: ACADVL was a gift from Nicola Burgess-Brown (Addgene plasmid # 38838 ; http://n2t.net/addgene:38838 ; RRID:Addgene_38838)
